>Addgene plasmid #33340 | LGmCreER (self deleting) | depositor full sequence | sequence record 41567 | LGmCreER (self deleting) sequence 8733 bps
TGAAAGACCCCACCTGTAGGTTTGGCAAGCTAGCTTAAGTAACGCCATTTTGCAAGGCATGGAAAATACA
TAACTGAGAATAGAGAAGTTCAGATCAAGGTTAGGAACAGAGAGACAGCAGAATATGGGCCAAACAGGAT
ATCTGTGGTAAGCAGTTCCTGCCCCGGCTCAGGGCCAAGAACAGATGGTCCCCAGATGCGGTCCCGCCCT
CAGCAGTTTCTAGAGAACCATCAGATGTTTCCAGGGTGCCCCAAGGACCTGAAATGACCCTGTGCCTTAT
TTGAACTAACCAATCAGTTCGCTTCTCGCTTCTGTTCGCGCGCTTCTGCTCCCCGAGCTCAATAAAAGAG
CCCACAACCCCTCACTCGGCGCGCCAGTCCTCCGATAGACTGCGTCGCCCGGGTACCCGTATTCCCAATA
AAGCCTCTTGCTGTTTGCATCCGAATCGTGGACTCGCTGATCCTTGGGAGGGTCTCCTCAGATTGATTGA
CTGCCCACCTCGGGGGTCTTTCATTTGGAGGTTCCACCGAGATTTGGAGACCCCTGCCCAGGGACCACCG
ACCCCCCCGCCGGGAGGTAAGCTGGCCAGCGGTCGTTTCGTGTCTGTCTCTGTCTTTGTGCGTGTTTGTG
CCGGCATCTAATGTTTGCGCCTGCGTCTGTACTAGTTAGCTAACTAGCTCTGTATCTGGCGGACCCGTGG
TGGAACTGACGAGTTCTGAACACCCGGCCGCAACCCTGGGAGACGTCCCAGGGACTTTGGGGGCCGTTTT
TGTGGCCCGACCTGAGGAAGGGAGTCGATGTGGAATCCGACCCCGTCAGGATATGTGGTTCTGGTAGGAG
ACGAGAACCTAAAACAGTTCCCGCCTCCGTCTGAATTTTTGCTTTCGGTTTGGAACCGAAGCCGCGCGTC
TTGTCTGCTGCAGCGCTGCAGCATCGTTCTGTGTTGTCTCTGTCTGACTGTGTTTCTGTATTTGTCTGAA
AATTAGGGCCAGACTGTTACCACTCCCTTAAGTTTGACCTTAGGTCACTGGAAAGATGTCGAGCGGATCG
CTCACAACCAGTCGGTAGATGTCAAGAAGAGACGTTGGGTTACCTTCTGCTCTGCAGAATGGCCAACCTT
TAACGTCGGATGGCCGCGAGACGGCACCTTTAACCGAGACCTCATCACCCAGGTTAAGATCAAGGTCTTT
TCACCTGGCCCGCATGGACACCCAGACCAGGTCCCCTACATCGTGACCTGGGAAGCCTTGGCTTTTGACC
CCCCTCCCTGGGTCAAGCCCTTTGTACACCCTAAGCCTCCGCCTCCTCTTCCTCCATCCGCCCCGTCTCT
CCCCCTTGAACCTCCTCGTTCGACCCCGCCTCGATCCTCCCTTTATCCAGCCCTCACTCCTTCTCTAGGC
GCCGGAATTAGATCCACCATGGTGAGCAAGGGCGAGGAGCTGTTCACCGGGGTGGTGCCCATCCTGGTCG
AGCTGGACGGCGACGTAAACGGCCACAAGTTCAGCGTGTCCGGCGAGGGCGAGGGCGATGCCACCTACGG
CAAGCTGACCCTGAAGTTCATCTGCACCACCGGCAAGCTGCCCGTGCCCTGGCCCACCCTCGTGACCACC
CTGACCTACGGCGTGCAGTGCTTCAGCCGCTACCCCGACCACATGAAGCAGCACGACTTCTTCAAGTCCG
CCATGCCCGAAGGCTACGTCCAGGAGCGCACCATCTTCTTCAAGGACGACGGCAACTACAAGACCCGCGC
CGAGGTGAAGTTCGAGGGCGACACCCTGGTGAACCGCATCGAGCTGAAGGGCATCGACTTCAAGGAGGAC
GGCAACATCCTGGGGCACAAGCTGGAGTACAACTACAACAGCCACAACGTCTATATCATGGCCGACAAGC
AGAAGAACGGCATCAAGGTGAACTTCAAGATCCGCCACAACATCGAGGACGGCAGCGTGCAGCTCGCCGA
CCACTACCAGCAGAACACCCCCATCGGCGACGGCCCCGTGCTGCTGCCCGACAACCACTACCTGAGCACC
CAGTCCGCCCTGAGCAAAGACCCCAACGAGAAGCGCGATCACATGGTCCTGCTGGAGTTCGTGACCGCCG
CCGGGATCACTCTCGGCATGGACGAGCTGTACAAGTAATGAATTAATTAAGAATTATCAAGCTTATCGAT
ACCGTCGACTAGGGATAACAGGGTAATTGTTTGAATGAGGCTTCAGTACTTTACAGAATCGTTGCCTGCA
CATCTTGGAAACACTTGCTGGGATTACTTCTTCAGGTTAACCCAACAGAAGGCTCGAGCAACCAGAATTC
AAGGGGCTACTTTAGGAGCAATTATCTTGTTTACTAAAACTGAATACCTTGCTATCTCTTTGATACATTT
TTACAAAGCTGAATTAAAATGGTATAAATTAAATCACTTTTTTCAATTGGAAGACTAATGCATTGATAAC
TTCGTATAGTATACATTATACGAAGTTATCAATTCTACCGGGTAGGGGAGGCGCTTTTCCCAAGGCAGTC
TGGAGCATGCGCTTTAGCAGCCCCGCTGGGCACTTGGCGCTACACAAGTGGCCTCTGGCCTCGCACACAT
TCCACATCCACCGGTAGGCGCCAACCGGCTCCGTTCTTTGGTGGCCCCTTCGCGCCACCTTCTACTCCTC
CCCTAGTCAGGAAGTTCCCCCCCGCCCCGCAGCTCGCGTCGTGCAGGACGTGACAAATGGAAGTAGCACG
TCTCACTAGTCTCGTGCAGATGGACAGCACCGCTGAGCAATGGAAGCGGGTAGGCCTTTGGGGCAGCGGC
CAATAGCAGCTTTGCTCCTTCGCTTTCTGGGCTCAGAGGCTGGGAAGGGGTGGGTCCGGGGGCGGGCTCA
GGGGCGGGCTCAGGGGCGGGGCGGGCGCCCGAAGGTCCTCCGGAGGCCCGGCATTCTGCACGCTTCAAAA
GCGCACGTCTGCCGCGCTGTTCTCCTCTTCCTCATCTCCGGGCCTTTCGACCTGCAGCCCAATTCCACCA
TGTCCAATTTACTGACCGTACACCAAAATTTGCCTGCATTACCGGTCGATGCAACGAGTGATGAGGTTCG
CAAGAACCTGATGGACATGTTCAGGGATCGCCAGGCGTTTTCTGAGCATACCTGGAAAATGCTTCTGTCC
GTTTGCCGGTCGTGGGCGGCATGGTGCAAGTTGAATAACCGGAAATGGTTTCCCGCAGAACCTGAAGATG
TTCGCGATTATCTTCTATATCTTCAGGCGCGCGGTCTGGCAGTAAAAACTATCCAGCAACATTTGGGCCA
GCTAAACATGCTTCATCGTCGGTCCGGGCTGCCACGACCAAGTGACAGCAATGCTGTTTCACTGGTTATG
CGGCGGATCCGAAAAGAAAACGTTGATGCCGGTGAACGTGCAAAACAGGCTCTAGCGTTCGAACGCACTG
ATTTCGACCAGGTTCGTTCACTCATGGAAAATAGCGATCGCTGCCAGGATATACGTAATCTGGCATTTCT
GGGGATTGCTTATAACACCCTGTTACGTATAGCCGAAATTGCCAGGATCAGGGTTAAAGATATCTCACGT
ACTGACGGTGGGAGAATGTTAATCCATATTGGCAGAACGAAAACGCTGGTTAGCACCGCAGGTGTAGAGA
AGGCACTTAGCCTGGGGGTAACTAAACTGGTCGAGCGATGGATTTCCGTCTCTGGTGTAGCTGATGATCC
GAATAACTACCTGTTTTGCCGGGTCAGAAAAAATGGTGTTGCCGCGCCATCTGCCACCAGCCAGCTATCA
ACTCGCGCCCTGGAAGGGATTTTTGAAGCAACTCATCGATTGATTTACGGCGCTAAGGATGACTCTGGTC
AGAGATACCTGGCCTGGTCTGGACACAGTGCCCGTGTCGGAGCCGCGCGAGATATGGCCCGCGCTGGAGT
TTCAATACCGGAGATCATGCAAGCTGGTGGCTGGACCAATGTAAATATTGTCATGAACTATATCCGTAAC
CTGGATAGTGAAACAGGGGCAATGGTGCGCCTGCTGGAAGATGGCGATCTCGAGCCATCTGCTGGAGACA
TGAGAGCTGCCAACCTTTGGCCAAGCCCGCTCATGATCAAACGCTCTAAGAAGAACAGCCTGGCCTTGTC
CCTGACGGCCGACCAGATGGTCAGTGCCTTGTTGGATGCTGAGCCCCCCATACTCTATTCCGAGTATGAT
CCTACCAGACCCTTCAGTGAAGCTTCGATGATGGGCTTACTGACCAACCTGGCAGACAGGGAGCTGGTTC
ACATGATCAACTGGGCGAAGAGGGTGCCAGGCTTTGTGGATTTGACCCTCCATGATCAGGTCCACCTTCT
AGAATGTGCCTGGCTAGAGATCCTGATGATTGGTCTCGTCTGGCGCTCCATGGAGCACCCAGTGAAGCTA
CTGTTTGCTCCTAACTTGCTCTTGGACAGGAACCAGGGAAAATGTGTAGAGGGCATGGTGGAGATCTTCG
ACATGCTGCTGGCTACATCATCTCGGTTCCGCATGATGAATCTGCAGGGAGAGGAGTTTGTGTGCCTCAA
ATCTATTATTTTGCTTAATTCTGGAGTGTACACATTTCTGTCCAGCACCCTGAAGTCTCTGGAAGAGAAG
GACCATATCCACCGAGTCCTGGACAAGATCACAGACACTTTGATCCACCTGATGGCCAAGGCAGGCCTGA
CCCTGCAGCAGCAGCACCAGCGGCTGGCCCAGCTCCTCCTCATCCTCTCCCACATCAGGCACATGAGTAA
CAAAGGCATGGAGCATCTGTACAGCATGAAGTGCAAGAACGTGGTGCCCCTCTATGACCTGCTGCTGGAG
GCGGCGGACGCCCACCGCCTACATGCGCCCACTAGCCGTGGAGGGGCATCCGTGGAGGAGACGGACCAAA
GCCACTTGGCCACTGCGGGCTCTACTTCATCGCATTCCTTGCAAAAGTATTACATCACGGGGGAGGCAGA
GGGTTTCCCTGCCACAGCTTGATAGACCTAGGATAACTTCGTATAGTATACATTATACGAAGTTATGAAT
TCCTCGAGAACGATAAAATAAAAGATTTTATTTAGTCTCCAGAAAAAGGGGGGAATGAAAGACCCCACCT
GTAGGTTTGGCAAGCTAGCTTAAGTAACGCCATTTTGCAAGGCATGGAAAATACATAACTGAGAATAGAG
AAGTTCAGATCAAGGTTAGGAACAGAGAGACAGCAGAATATGGGCCAAACAGGATATCTGTGGTAAGCAG
TTCCTGCCCCGGCTCAGGGCCAAGAACAGATGGTCCCCAGATGCGGTCCCGCCCTCAGCAGTTTCTAGAG
AACCATCAGATGTTTCCAGGGTGCCCCAAGGACCTGAAATGACCCTGTGCCTTATTTGAACTAACCAATC
AGTTCGCTTCTCGCTTCTGTTCGCGCGCTTCTGCTCCCCGAGCTCAATAAAAGAGCCCACAACCCCTCAC
TCGGCGCGCCAGTCCTCCGATAGACTGCGTCGCCCGGGTACCCGTGTATCCAATAAACCCTCTTGCAGTT
GCATCCGACTTGTGGTCTCGCTGTTCCTTGGGAGGGTCTCCTCTGAGTGATTGACTACCCGTCAGCGGGG
GTCTTTCATGGGTAACAGTTTCTTGAAGTTGGAGAACAACATTCTGAGGGTAGGAGTCGAATATTAAGTA
ATCCTGACTCAATTAGCCACTGTTTTGAATCCACATACTCCAATACTCCTGAAATAGTTCATTATGGACA
GCGCAGAAGAGCTGGGGAGAATTAATTCGTAATCATGGTCATAGCTGTTTCCTGTGTGAAATTGTTATCC
GCTCACAATTCCACACAACATACGAGCCGGAAGCATAAAGTGTAAAGCCTGGGGTGCCTAATGAGTGAGC
TAACTCACATTAATTGCGTTGCGCTCACTGCCCGCTTTCCAGTCGGGAAACCTGTCGTGCCAGCTGCATT
AATGAATCGGCCAACGCGCGGGGAGAGGCGGTTTGCGTATTGGGCGCTCTTCCGCTTCCTCGCTCACTGA
CTCGCTGCGCTCGGTCGTTCGGCTGCGGCGAGCGGTATCAGCTCACTCAAAGGCGGTAATACGGTTATCC
ACAGAATCAGGGGATAACGCAGGAAAGAACATGTGAGCAAAAGGCCAGCAAAAGGCCAGGAACCGTAAAA
AGGCCGCGTTGCTGGCGTTTTTCCATAGGCTCCGCCCCCCTGACGAGCATCACAAAAATCGACGCTCAAG
TCAGAGGTGGCGAAACCCGACAGGACTATAAAGATACCAGGCGTTTCCCCCTGGAAGCTCCCTCGTGCGC
TCTCCTGTTCCGACCCTGCCGCTTACCGGATACCTGTCCGCCTTTCTCCCTTCGGGAAGCGTGGCGCTTT
CTCATAGCTCACGCTGTAGGTATCTCAGTTCGGTGTAGGTCGTTCGCTCCAAGCTGGGCTGTGTGCACGA
ACCCCCCGTTCAGCCCGACCGCTGCGCCTTATCCGGTAACTATCGTCTTGAGTCCAACCCGGTAAGACAC
GACTTATCGCCACTGGCAGCAGCCACTGGTAACAGGATTAGCAGAGCGAGGTATGTAGGCGGTGCTACAG
AGTTCTTGAAGTGGTGGCCTAACTACGGCTACACTAGAAGGACAGTATTTGGTATCTGCGCTCTGCTGAA
GCCAGTTACCTTCGGAAAAAGAGTTGGTAGCTCTTGATCCGGCAAACAAACCACCGCTGGTAGCGGTGGT
TTTTTTGTTTGCAAGCAGCAGATTACGCGCAGAAAAAAAGGATCTCAAGAAGATCCTTTGATCTTTTCTA
CGGGGTCTGACGCTCAGTGGAACGAAAACTCACGTTAAGGGATTTTGGTCATGAGATTATCAAAAAGGAT
CTTCACCTAGATCCTTTTAAATTAAAAATGAAGTTTTAAATCAATCTAAAGTATATATGAGTAAACTTGG
TCTGACAGTTACCAATGCTTAATCAGTGAGGCACCTATCTCAGCGATCTGTCTATTTCGTTCATCCATAG
TTGCCTGACTCCCCGTCGTGTAGATAACTACGATACGGGAGGGCTTACCATCTGGCCCCAGTGCTGCAAT
GATACCGCGAGACCCACGCTCACCGGCTCCAGATTTATCAGCAATAAACCAGCCAGCCGGAAGGGCCGAG
CGCAGAAGTGGTCCTGCAACTTTATCCGCCTCCATCCAGTCTATTAATTGTTGCCGGGAAGCTAGAGTAA
GTAGTTCGCCAGTTAATAGTTTGCGCAACGTTGTTGCCATTGCTACAGGCATCGTGGTGTCACGCTCGTC
GTTTGGTATGGCTTCATTCAGCTCCGGTTCCCAACGATCAAGGCGAGTTACATGATCCCCCATGTTGTGC
AAAAAAGCGGTTAGCTCCTTCGGTCCTCCGATCGTTGTCAGAAGTAAGTTGGCCGCAGTGTTATCACTCA
TGGTTATGGCAGCACTGCATAATTCTCTTACTGTCATGCCATCCGTAAGATGCTTTTCTGTGACTGGTGA
GTACTCAACCAAGTCATTCTGAGAATAGTGTATGCGGCGACCGAGTTGCTCTTGCCCGGCGTCAATACGG
GATAATACCGCGCCACATAGCAGAACTTTAAAAGTGCTCATCATTGGAAAACGTTCTTCGGGGCGAAAAC
TCTCAAGGATCTTACCGCTGTTGAGATCCAGTTCGATGTAACCCACTCGTGCACCCAACTGATCTTCAGC
ATCTTTTACTTTCACCAGCGTTTCTGGGTGAGCAAAAACAGGAAGGCAAAATGCCGCAAAAAAGGGAATA
AGGGCGACACGGAAATGTTGAATACTCATACTCTTCCTTTTTCAATATTATTGAAGCATTTATCAGGGTT
ATTGTCTCATGAGCGGATACATATTTGAATGTATTTAGAAAAATAAACAAATAGGGGTTCCGCGCACATT
TCCCCGAAAAGTGCCACCTGACGTCTAAGAAACCATTATTATCATGACATTAACCTATAAAAATAGGCGT
ATCACGAGGCCCTTTCGTCTCGCGCGTTTCGGTGATGACGGTGAAAACCTCTGACACATGCAGCTCCCGG
AGACGGTCACAGCTTGTCTGTAAGCGGATGCCGGGAGCAGACAAGCCCGTCAGGGCGCGTCAGCGGGTGT
TGGCGGGTGTCGGGGCTGGCTTAACTATGCGGCATCAGAGCAGATTGTACTGAGAGTGCACCATATGCGG
TGTGAAATACCGCACAGATGCGTAAGGAGAAAATACCGCATCAGGCGCCATTCGCCATTCAGGCTGCGCA
ACTGTTGGGAAGGGCGATCGGTGCGGGCCTCTTCGCTATTACGCCAGCTGGCGAAAGGGGGATGTGCTGC
AAGGCGATTAAGTTGGGTAACGCCAGGGTTTTCCCAGTCACGACGTTGTAAAACGACGGCGCAAGGAATG
GTGCATGCAAGGAGATGGCGCCCAACAGTCCCCCGGCCACGGGGCCTGCCACCATACCCACGCCGAAACA
AGCGCTCATGAGCCCGAAGTGGCGAGCCCGATCTTCCCCATCGGTGATGTCGGCGATATAGGCGCCAGCA
ACCGCACCTGTGGCGCCGGTGATGCCGGCCACGATGCGTCCGGCGTAGAGGCGATTAGTCCAATTTGTTA
AAGACAGGATATCAGTGGTCCAGGCTCTAGTTTTGACTCAACAATATCACCAGCTGAAGCCTATAGAGTA
CGAGCCATAGATAAAATAAAAGATTTTATTTAGTCTCCAGAAAAAGGGGGGAA
Features (pLannotate 1.2.2; 25 found; start..end, strand, type, name):
    579..920     +  misc_feature   MESV Ψ: packaging signal of murine embryonic stem cell virus
    987..1403    +  CDS            gag (truncated): truncated Moloney murine leukemia virus (MMLV) gag gene lacking the start codon
   1419..2138    +  CDS            EGFP: the original enhanced GFP (Yang et al., 1996) mammalian codon-optimized
   2155..2179    +  misc_feature   MCS (fragment): pBluescript multiple cloning site
   2201..2294    +  ncRNA          5' miR-30a: sequence upstream of the 71-nt precursor of the human miR-30a microRNA (Zeng et al., 2002) miRNA
   2308..2420    +  ncRNA          3' miR-30a: sequence downstream of the 71-nt precursor of the human miR-30a microRNA (Zeng et al., 2002) miRNA
   2446..2479    +  protein_bind   loxP511: Cre-mediated recombination occurs in the 8-bp core sequence (GTATACAT). loxP511 sites are compatible with each other, but incompatible with wild-type loxP sites. Cre recombinase
   2490..2989    +  promoter       PGK promoter: mouse phosphoglycerate kinase 1 promoter
   3010..4038    +  CDS            cre: RECR_BPP1 - Experimental evidence at protein level: Swiss-Prot protein existence level 1. Catalyzes site-specific recombination between two 34-base- pair LOXP sites. Its role is to maintain the phage genome as a monomeric unit-copy plasmid in the lysogenic state. From Escherichia phage P1 (Bacteriophage P1).
   4051..4986    +  CDS            ERT2: mutated ligand-binding domain of the human estrogen receptor (Feil et al., 1997)
   5003..5036    +  protein_bind   loxP511: Cre-mediated recombination occurs in the 8-bp core sequence (GTATACAT). loxP511 sites are compatible with each other, but incompatible with wild-type loxP sites. Cre recombinase
   5095..5609    +  LTR            3' LTR: 3' long terminal repeat from murine embryonic stem cell virus
   5802..5818    -  protein_bind   lac operator: The lac repressor binds to the lac operator to inhibit transcription in E. coli. This inhibition can be relieved by adding lactose or isopropyl-β-D-thiogalactopyranoside (IPTG). lac repressor encoded by lacI
   5826..5856    -  promoter       lac promoter: promoter for the E. coli lac operon
   5871..5892    -  protein_bind   CAP binding site: CAP binding activates transcription in the presence of cAMP. E. coli catabolite activator protein
   5905..5997    -  CDS            lacI (fragment): lac repressor; lacI; The lac repressor binds to the lac operator to inhibit transcription in E. coli. This inhibition can be relieved by adding lactose or isopropyl-β-D-thiogalactopyranoside (IPTG).
   6180..6768    -  rep_origin     ori: high-copy-number ColE1/pMB1/pBR322/pUC origin of replication
   6939..7799    -  CDS            AmpR: β-lactamase; bla; confers resistance to ampicillin, carbenicillin, and related antibiotics
   7800..7904    -  promoter       AmpR promoter: bla
   7999..8034    +  CDS            rop (fragment): Rop protein, which maintains plasmids at low copy number; rop
   8136..8235    +  misc_feature   bom (fragment): basis of mobility region from pBR322
   8241..8390    -  CDS            lacZα (fragment): LacZα fragment of β-galactosidase; lacZ fragment
   8390..8591    -  CDS            TcR (fragment): tetracycline efflux protein; tet; confers resistance to tetracycline
   8592..8690    +  CDS            env (fragment): murine leukemia virus gPr80 envelope polyprotein precursor; env; proteolytically cleaved into gp70SU and p15TM subunits
   8732..515     +  LTR            5' LTR (across the origin): 5' long terminal repeat from murine embryonic stem cell virus
