[The description below was written by a language model from this plasmid's Addgene catalogue record and pLannotate feature annotations shown in this document.]
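Description:
LGmCreER (self deleting) is an 8.7 kb MSCV-based gammaretroviral vector for mammalian expression that delivers a tamoxifen-regulated Cre recombinase together with a fluorescent marker. In bacteria it is maintained as a high-copy plasmid through a ColE1/pUC-type origin and selected with ampicillin via the β-lactamase gene. The remaining bacterial annotations (fragments of lacI, lacZα, rop, bom and a tetracycline resistance gene) are backbone remnants with no evident function. The proviral portion is framed by murine embryonic stem cell virus 5′ and 3′ LTRs and carries the Ψ packaging signal plus a truncated gag segment, which allow the transcript to be packaged into retroviral particles when viral proteins are supplied in trans.

Downstream of the packaging region, EGFP appears to be driven by the 5′ LTR, as no other promoter is annotated upstream of it. It is followed by the 5′ and 3′ flanking sequences of human miR-30a. These flanks form the scaffold used for miR-30-based shRNAs, but they sit nearly adjacent and the record names no hairpin, so the cassette appears to be empty. A mouse PGK promoter then drives Cre fused to ERT2, the mutated estrogen receptor ligand-binding domain that keeps Cre inactive until 4-hydroxytamoxifen is supplied. The whole PGK-CreERT2 unit is flanked by two same-orientation loxP511 sites. Once induced, Cre should therefore recombine floxed alleles in the host cell and also excise its own expression cassette, ending recombinase exposure while leaving the LTR-EGFP portion as a marker of transduced cells. The associated publication concerns p53 loss and aberrant self-renewal in acute myeloid leukemia, which suggests use for inducible recombination in transduced haematopoietic cells, although the record does not give the specific application.
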