Addgene plasmid #33340: LGmCreER (self deleting)
Depositing lab: Scott Lowe. Depositing organization: Cold Spring Harbor Laboratory. Publication: p53 loss promotes acute myeloid leukemia by enabling aberrant self-renewal. Zhao Z, Zuber J, Diaz-Flores E, Lintault L, Kogan SC, Shannon K, Lowe SW. Genes Dev. 2010 Jul 1;24(13):1389-402. 10.1101/gad.1940710 PubMed 20595231.
Backbone
  Vector backbone: MSCV
  Vector type: Mammalian Expression, Retroviral, Cre/Lox
Growth in bacteria
  Bacterial resistance: Ampicillin, 100 μg/mL
  Growth temperature: 37°C
  Growth strain: Top10/P3
  Copy number: High Copy
Gene/Insert
  Gene/Insert name: CreERT2
  Promoter: PGK
  Cloning method: Restriction Enzyme; 5′ cloning site na (unknown if destroyed); 3′ cloning site na (unknown if destroyed)
  Sequencing primers: 5′ pLXSN 5'
Terms and licenses: Academic/Nonprofit Terms; Industry Terms: Not Available to Industry
How to cite: LGmCreER (self deleting) was a gift from Scott Lowe (Addgene plasmid # 33340 ; http://n2t.net/addgene:33340 ; RRID:Addgene_33340)
