>Addgene plasmid #33340 | LGmCreER (self deleting) | addgene partial sequence | sequence record 43097 | EGFP-C 5'-CATGGTCCTGCTGGAGTTCGTG-3'
GACGAGCTGTACAAGTAATGAATTAATTAAGAATTATCAAGCTTATCGATACCGTCGACTAGGGATAACA
GGGTAATTGTTTGAATGAGGCTTCAGTACTTTACAGAATCGTTGCCTGCACATCTTGGAAACACTTGCTG
GGATTACTTCTTCAGGTTAACCCAACAGAAGGCTCGAGCAACCAGAATTCAAGGGGCTACTTTAGGAGCA
ATTATCTTGTTTACTAAAACTGAATACCTTGCTATCTCTTTGATACATTTTTACAAAGCTGAATTAAAAT
GGTATAAATTAAATCACTTTTTTCAATTGGAAGACTAATGCATTGATAACTTCGTATAGTATACATTATA
CGAAGTTATCAATTCTACCGGGTAGGGGAGGCGCTTTTCCCAAGGCAGTCTGGAGCATGCGCTTTAGCAG
CCCCGCTGGGCACTTGGCGCTACACAAGTGGCCTCTGGCCTCGCACACATTCCACATCCACCGGTAGGCG
CCAACCGGCTCCGTTCTTTGGTGGCCCCTTCGCGCCACCTTCTACTCCTCCCCTAGTCAGGAAGTTCCCC
CCCGCCCCGCAGCTCGCGTCGTGCAGGACGTGACAAATGGAAGTAGCACGTCTCACTAGTCTCGTGCAGA
TGGACAGCACCGCTGAGCAATGGAAGCGGGTAGGCCTTTGGGGCAGCGGCCAATAGCAGCTTTGCTCCTT
CGCTTTCTGGGCTCAGAGGCTGGGAAGGGGTGGGTCCGGGGGCGGGCTCANGGGCGGGCTCAGGGGCGGG
GCGGGCGCCCGA
