>Addgene plasmid #33340 | LGmCreER (self deleting) | addgene partial sequence | sequence record 43098 | mPGK-F 5'-cattctgcacgcttcaaaag-3'
TTCCTCNTCTCCGGGCCTTTCGACCTGCAGCCCAATTCCACCATGTCCAATTTACTGACCGTACACCAAA
ATTTGCCTGCATTACCGGTCGATGCAACGAGTGATGAGGTTCGCAAGAACCTGATGGACATGTTCAGGGA
TCGCCAGGCGTTTTCTGAGCATACCTGGAAAATGCTTCTGTCCGTTTGCCGGTCGTGGGCGGCATGGTGC
AAGTTGAATAACCGGAAATGGTTTCCCGCAGAACCTGAAGATGTTCGCGATTATCTTCTATATCTTCAGG
CGCGCGGTCTGGCAGTAAAAACTATCCAGCAACATTTGGGCCAGCTAAACATGCTTCATCGTCGGTCCGG
GCTGCCACGACCAAGTGACAGCAATGCTGTTTCACTGGTTATGCGGCGGATCCGAAAAGAAAACGTTGAT
GCCGGTGAACGTGCAAAACAGGCTCTAGCGTTCGAACGCACTGATTTCGACCAGGTTCGTTCACTCATGG
AAAATAGCGATCGCTGCCAGGATATACGTAATCTGGCATTTCTGGGGATTGCTTATAACACCCTGTTACG
TATAGCCGAAATTGCCAGGATCAGGGTTAAAGATATCTCACGTACTGACGGTGGGAGAATGTTAATCCAT
ATTGGCAGAACGAAAACGCTGGTTAGCACCGCAGGTGTAGAGAAGGCACTTAGCCTGGGGGTAACTAAAC
TGGTCGAGCGATGGATTTCCGTCTCTGGTGTAGCTGATGATCCGAATAACTACCTGTTTTGCCGGGTCAG
AAAAAATGGTGTTGCCGCGCCATCTGCCACCAGCCAGCTATCAACTCGCGCCCTGGA
